Addgene plasmid #204290: pJAT11
Purpose: For inserting a phiC31 attP site. HDR integrant is marked with removable ie1-DsRed cassette, which is expressed in abdomen and mouthparts.
Depositing lab: David Stern. Depositing organization: HHMI, Janelia Research Campus. Publication: The Janelia Atalanta plasmids provide a simple and efficient CRISPR/Cas9-mediated homology directed repair platform for Drosophila. Stern D, Kim E, Behrman E. bioRxiv 2023.06.17.545412 10.1101/2023.06.17.545412.
Backbone
  Vector backbone: Janelia Atalanta cloning plasmid
  Vector type: CRISPR
  Selectable markers: ccdB, SacB
Growth in bacteria
  Bacterial resistance: Spectinomycin, 50 μg/mL
  Growth temperature: 37°C
  Growth strain: ccdB Survival
  Growth instructions: Spectinomycin is in the backbone. Chlor and Amp are in the Gateway cloning arms. The plasmids can be maintained on any single of these antibiotics. Depositor typically grows them in Amp or Spec.
  Copy number: High Copy
Gene/Insert
  Gene/Insert name: ie1-DsRed (alt name: pJAT11{dU6-3-attR3-Amp-ccdB-attR4-attP-B3-ie1-DsRed-B3-attR5-Chlor-SacB-attR6})
  Species: Synthetic
  Promoter: ie1
  Cloning method: Unknown
Terms and licenses: Academic/Nonprofit Terms; Industry Terms: Not Available to Industry
Depositor comments: Please visit https://www.biorxiv.org/content/10.1101/2023.06.17.545412v1 for bioRxiv preprint.
How to cite: pJAT11 was a gift from David Stern (Addgene plasmid # 204290 ; http://n2t.net/addgene:204290 ; RRID:Addgene_204290)
