[The description below was written by a language model from this plasmid's Addgene catalogue record and pLannotate feature annotations shown in this document.]
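Description:
pJAT11 is a member of the Janelia Atalanta plasmid series, a set of Gateway-compatible cloning vectors for building CRISPR/Cas9 homology-directed repair (HDR) donors for Drosophila. The roughly 10.1 kb plasmid has a high-copy ColE1/pUC-type origin and a backbone aadA gene conferring spectinomycin resistance. Because it carries the gyrase toxin ccdB, it is propagated in a ccdB-tolerant strain. Two additional resistance genes sit inside the replaceable Gateway cassettes, so the empty vector can also be maintained on ampicillin or chloramphenicol.

The functional region begins with a Drosophila U6-3 RNA polymerase III promoter, the type of promoter used to express guide RNAs, placed directly upstream of the first Gateway cassette. That cassette (attR3–AmpR–ccdB–attR4) and a second one (attR5–cat–SacB–attR6) occupy the positions named as the cloning arms in the record. LR recombination would replace each with user-supplied sequence, presumably the homology arms, while ccdB toxicity and SacB-mediated sucrose sensitivity counterselect against unrecombined plasmid. The automated annotation labels the attR4 site as an attR2/attB4 fragment.

Between the two cassettes lies the payload that is delivered to the genome. It consists of a phage φC31 attP landing site followed by a DsRed marker driven by the baculovirus hr5 enhancer and ie1 promoter, with an hsp70 promoter fragment and an SV40 polyadenylation signal. According to the record, the marker is flanked by B3 recombinase sites, which are not annotated in the feature table. Integrants are recognised by red fluorescence in the abdomen and mouthparts. The marker can then be excised, leaving the attP site for later φC31 integrase-mediated insertion at the targeted locus.
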