Features (pLannotate 1.2.2; 32 found; start..end, strand, type, name):
    149..172     +  promoter       Pc promoter (fragment): intI1 (promoter lies within the coding sequence); class 1 integron promoter
    348..404     +  CDS            GmR (fragment): gentamycin acetyltransferase; aacC1; confers resistance to gentamycin
    415..1202    +  CDS            SmR (fragment): aminoglycoside adenylyltransferase (Murphy, 1985); aadA; confers resistance to spectinomycin and streptomycin
   1448..2036    +  rep_origin     ori: high-copy-number ColE1/pMB1/pBR322/pUC origin of replication
   2239..2257    +  promoter       SP6 promoter: promoter for bacteriophage SP6 RNA polymerase
   2334..2754    +  promoter       dU6-3 promoter: RNA polymerase III promoter for Drosophila U6-3 snRNA (Port et al., 2014)
   2761..2884    +  protein_bind   attR3: mutant version of attR; recombination site for the Gateway® LR reaction LR Clonase™
   2907..2937    +  promoter       lac UV5 promoter: E. coli lac promoter with an "up" mutation
   2961..2978    +  promoter       cat promoter (fragment): promoter of the E. coli cat gene encoding chloramphenicol acetyltransferase
   2980..3084    +  promoter       AmpR promoter: bla
   3085..3945    +  CDS            AmpR: β-lactamase; bla; confers resistance to ampicillin, carbenicillin, and related antibiotics
   3946..4028    +  intron         PDK intron (fragment): pdk; modified pyruvate orthophosphate dikinase intron from Flaveria trinervia 3.0
   4119..4277    +  CDS            ccdA (fragment): CCDA_ECO57 - Also known as H, letA. Experimental evidence at protein level: Swiss-Prot protein existence level 1. Antitoxin component of a type II toxin-antitoxin (TA) system which inhibits the post-segregational killing (PSK) of plasmid-free cells, also referred to as a plasmid addiction system. Binds to and blocks the activity of CcdB; will also remove bound CcdB protein from the CcdB-GyrA complex by forming a CcdA-CcdB complex, a process termed rejuvenation. Functions as a transcriptional corepressor for the ccdAB operon, repression also requires CcdB (By similarity). From Escherichia coli
   4282..4584    +  CDS            ccdB: CCDB_ECOLI - Also known as G, letB, letD. Experimental evidence at protein level: Swiss-Prot protein existence level 1. Toxic component of a type II toxin-antitoxin (TA) system, functioning in plasmid maintainence. Responsible for the post- segregational killing (PSK) of plasmid-free cells, also referred to as a plasmid addiction system. Half-life of over 2 hours. Cell killing by CcdB is accompanied by filamentation, defects in chromosome and plasmid segregation, defects in cell division, formation of anucleate cells, decreased DNA synthesis and plasmid loss. Interferes with the activity of DN
   4625..4734    -  protein_bind   attR2 (fragment): mutant version of attR; recombination site for the Gateway® LR reaction LR Clonase™
   4728..4748    -  protein_bind   attB4: mutant version of attB; core recombination site for the Gateway® BP reaction BP Clonase™
   4821..4920    +  protein_bind   phage φC31 attP: attachment site of phage φC31 phage φC31 integrase
   5046..5243    +  enhancer       hr5 enhancer (fragment): Autographa californica hr5; baculovirus early transcription enhancer
   5249..5840    +  promoter       IE1 promoter: promoter of the ie1 gene from the baculovirus Autographa californica
   5861..5983    +  promoter       hsp70 promoter (fragment): Drosophila melanogaster hsp70Bb promoter
   6035..6706    +  CDS            DsRed: DsRed is a basic (constitutively fluorescent) red fluorescent protein published in 1999, derived from Discosoma sp..
   6711..6794    +  CDS            large T antigen (fragment): large T antigen from SV40 (simian virus 40)
   6817..6951    +  polyA_signal   SV40 poly(A) signal: SV40 polyadenylation signal
   6999..7016    -  misc_feature   MCS (fragment): pUC18/19 multiple cloning site
   7055..7178    +  protein_bind   attR5: mutant version of attR; recombination site for the Gateway® LR reaction LR Clonase™
   7201..7231    +  promoter       lac UV5 promoter: E. coli lac promoter with an "up" mutation
   7255..7284    +  promoter       cat promoter (fragment): promoter of the E. coli cat gene encoding chloramphenicol acetyltransferase
   7285..7941    +  CDS            cat: CAT_ECOLX - Experimental evidence at protein level: Swiss-Prot protein existence level 1. This enzyme is an effector of chloramphenicol resistance in bacteria. From Escherichia coli. This protein is used as a marker in many commonly used cloning vectors, such as pACYC184.
   7953..8398    +  promoter       sacB promoter: sacR; sacB promoter and control region
   8399..9820    +  CDS            SacB: secreted levansucrase that renders bacterial growth sensitive to sucrose; Bacillus subtilis sacB; negative selection marker
   9859..9982    -  protein_bind   attR6: mutant version of attR; recombination site for the Gateway® LR reaction LR Clonase™
  10075..10093   -  promoter       T7 promoter: promoter for bacteriophage T7 RNA polymerase
>Addgene plasmid #204290 | pJAT11 | addgene full sequence | sequence record 405507 | Addgene NGS Result
GACTTTGCTCATGTTACCGATGCTATTCGGAAGAACGGCAACTAAGCTGCCGGGTTTGAAACACGGATGA
TCTCGCGGAGGGTAGCATGTTGATTGTAACGATGACAGAGCGTTGCTGCCTGTGATCAATTCGGGCACGA
ACCCAGTGGACATAAGCCTGTTCGGTTCGTAAGCTGTAATGCAAGTAGCGTATGCGCTCACGCAACTGGT
CCAGAACCTTGACCGAACGCAGCGGTGGTAACGGCGCAGTGGCGGTTTTCATGGCTTGTTATGACTGTTT
TTTTGGGGTACAGTCTATGCCTCGGGCATCCAAGCAGCAAGCGCGTTACGCCGTGGGTCGATGTTTGATG
TTATGGAGCAGCAACGATGTTACGCAGCAGGGCAGTCGCCCTAAAACAAAGTTAAACATCATGGGGGAAG
CGGTGATCGCCGAAGTATCGACTCAACTATCAGAGGTAGTTGGCGTCATCGAGCGCCATCTCGAACCGAC
GTTGCTGGCCGTACATTTGTACGGCTCCGCAGTGGATGGCGGCCTGAAGCCACACAGTGATATTGATTTG
CTGGTTACGGTGACCGTAAGGCTTGATGAAACAACGCGGCGAGCTTTGATCAACGACCTTTTGGAAACTT
CGGCTTCCCCTGGAGAGAGCGAGATTCTCCGCGCTGTAGAAGTCACCATTGTTGTGCACGACGACATCAT
TCCGTGGCGTTATCCAGCTAAGCGCGAACTGCAATTTGGAGAATGGCAGCGCAATGACATTCTTGCAGGT
ATCTTCGAGCCAGCCACGATCGACATTGATCTGGCTATCTTGCTGACAAAAGCAAGAGAACATAGCGTTG
CCTTGGTAGGTCCAGCGGCGGAGGAACTCTTTGATCCGGTTCCTGAACAGGATCTATTTGAGGCGCTAAA
TGAAACCTTAACGCTATGGAACTCGCCGCCCGACTGGGCTGGCGATGAGCGAAATGTAGTGCTTACGTTG
TCCCGCATTTGGTACAGCGCAGTAACCGGCAAAATCGCGCCGAAGGATGTCGCTGCCGACTGGGCAATGG
AGCGCCTGCCGGCCCAGTATCAGCCCGTCATACTTGAAGCTAGACAGGCTTATCTTGGACAAGAAGAAGA
TCGCTTGGCCTCGCGCGCAGATCAGTTGGAAGAATTTGTCCACTACGTGAAAGGCGAGATCACCAAGGTA
GTCGGCAAATAATGTCTAGCTAGAAATTCGTTCAAGCCGACGCCGCTTCGCGGCGCGGCTTAACTCAAGC
GTTAGATGCACTAAGCACATAATTGCTCACAGCCAAACTATCAGGTCAAGTCTGCTTTTATTATTTTTAA
GCGTGCATAATAAGCCCTACACAAATTGGGAGATATATCATGCATGACCAAAATCCCTTAACGTGAGTTT
TCGTTCCACTGAGCGTCAGACCCCGTAGAAAAGATCAAAGGATCTTCTTGAGATCCTTTTTTTCTGCGCG
TAATCTGCTGCTTGCAAACAAAAAAACCACCGCTACCAGCGGTGGTTTGTTTGCCGGATCAAGAGCTACC
AACTCTTTTTCCGAAGGTAACTGGCTTCAGCAGAGCGCAGATACCAAATACTGTCCTTCTAGTGTAGCCG
TAGTTAGGCCACCACTTCAAGAACTCTGTAGCACCGCCTACATACCTCGCTCTGCTAATCCTGTTACCAG
TGGCTGCTGCCAGTGGCGATAAGTCGTGTCTTACCGGGTTGGACTCAAGACGATAGTTACCGGATAAGGC
GCAGCGGTCGGGCTGAACGGGGGGTTCGTGCACACAGCCCAGCTTGGAGCGAACGACCTACACCGAACTG
AGATACCTACAGCGTGAGCTATGAGAAAGCGCCACGCTTCCCGAAGGGAGAAAGGCGGACAGGTATCCGG
TAAGCGGCAGGGTCGGAACAGGAGAGCGCACGAGGGAGCTTCCAGGGGGAAACGCCTGGTATCTTTATAG
TCCTGTCGGGTTTCGCCACCTCTGACTTGAGCGTCGATTTTTGTGATGCTCGTCAGGGGGGCGGAGCCTA
TGGAAAAACGCCAGCAACGCGGCCTTTTTACGGTTCCTGGCCTTTTGCTGGCCTTTTGCTCACATGTTCT
TTCCTGCGTTATCCCCTGATTCTGTGGATAACCGTATTACCGCCTTTGAGTGAGCTGATACCGCTCGCCG
CAGCCGAACGACCGAGCGCAGCGAGTCAGTGAGCGAGGAAATCGTCACCTGCAGGAAGGTTTAAACGCAT
TTAGGTGACACTATAGAAGTGTGTATCGCTCGAGGGATCCGAATTCGAAGTCTTGGTACGGAGGGGATCC
GATCGACAAGCCGAACATATGGGTTTTTTGCTCACCTGTGATTGCTCCTACTCAAATACAAAAACATCAA
ATTTTCTGTCAATAAAGCATATTTATTTATATTTATTTTACAGGAAAGAATTCCTTTTAAAGTGTATTTT
AACCTATAATGAAAAACGATTAAAAAAAATACATAAAATAATTCGAAAATTTTTGAATAGCCCAGGTTGA
TAAAAATTCATTTCATACGTTTTATAACTTATGCCCCTAAGTATTTTTTGACCATAGTGTTTCAATTCTA
CATTAATTTTACAGAGTAGAATGAAACGCCACCTACTCAGCCAAGAGGCGAAAAGGTTAGCTCGCCAAGC
AGAGAGGGCGCCAGTGCTCACTACTTTTTATAATTCTCAACTTCTTTTTCCAGACTCAGTTCGTATATAT
AGACCTATTTTCAATTTAACGTCGGGGCCTCAACTTTGTATAATAAAGTTGAACGAGAAACGTAAAATGA
TATAAATATCAATATATTAAATTAGATTTTGCATAAAAAACAGACTACATAATACTGTAAAACACAACAT
ATCCAGTCACTATGGGCCGCATTAGGCACCCCAGGCTTTACACTTTATGCTTCCGGCTCGTATAATGTGT
GGATTTTGAGTTAGGATCCGTCGAGATTTTCAGGAGCTACGCGGAACCCCTATTTGTTTATTTTTCTAAA
TACATTCAAATATGTATCCGCTCATGAGACAATAACCCTGATAAATGCTTCAATAATATTGAAAAAGGAA
GAGTATGAGTATTCAACATTTCCGTGTCGCCCTTATTCCCTTTTTTGCGGCATTTTGCCTTCCTGTTTTT
GCTCACCCAGAAACGCTGGTGAAAGTAAAAGATGCTGAAGATCAGTTGGGTGCACGAGTGGGTTACATCG
AACTGGATCTCAACAGCGGTAAGATCCTTGAGAGTTTTCGCCCCGAAGAACGTTTTCCAATGATGAGCAC
TTTTAAAGTTCTGCTATGTGGCGCGGTATTATCCCGTATTGACGCCGGGCAAGAGCAACTCGGTCGCCGC
ATACACTATTCTCAGAATGACTTGGTTGAGTACTCACCAGTCACAGAAAAGCATCTTACGGATGGCATGA
CAGTAAGAGAATTATGCAGTGCTGCCATAACCATGAGTGATAACACTGCGGCCAACTTACTTCTGACAAC
GATCGGAGGACCGAAGGAGCTAACCGCTTTTTTGCACAACATGGGGGATCATGTAACTCGCCTTGATCGT
TGGGAACCGGAGCTGAATGAAGCCATACCAAACGACGAGCGTGACACCACGATGCCTGTAGCAATGGCAA
CAACGTTGCGCAAACTATTAACTGGCGAACTACTTACTCTAGCTTCCCGGCAACAATTAATAGACTGGAT
GGAGGCGGATAAAGTTGCAGGACCACTTCTGCGCTCGGCCCTTCCGGCTGGCTGGTTTATTGCTGATAAA
TCTGGAGCCGGTGAGCGTGGGTCCCGCGGTATCATTGCAGCACTGGGGCCAGATGGTAAGCCCTCCCGTA
TCGTAGTTATCTACACGACGGGGAGTCAGGCAACTATGGATGAACGAAATAGACAGATCGCTGAGATAGG
TGCCTCACTGATTAAGCATTGGTAATGGATCCGGCTTACTAAAAGCCAGATAACAGTATGCGTATTTGCG
CGCTGATTTTTGCGGTATAAGAATATATACTGATATGTATACCCGAAGTATGTCAAAAAGAGGTATGCTA
TGAAGCAGCGTATTACAGTGACAGTTGACAGCGACAGCTATCAGTTGCTCAAGGCATATATGATGTCAAT
ATCTCCGGTCTGGTAAGCACAACCATGCAGAATGAAGCCCGTCGTCTGCGTGCCGAACGCTGGAAAGCGG
AAAATCAGGAAGGGATGGCTGAGGTCGCCCGGTTTATTGAAATGAACGGCTCTTTTGCTGACGAGAACAG
GGGCTGGTGAAATGCAGTTTAAGGTTTACACCTATAAAAGAGAGAGCCGTTATCGTCTGTTTGTGGATGT
ACAGAGTGATATTATCGATACACCGGGCCGTCGCATGGTTATTCCACTTGCGTCTGCGCGCTTGCTCTCA
GATAAAGTCTCCCGTGAACTTTACCCGGTGGTGCATATCGGGGATGAAAGCTGGCGCATGATGACCACCG
ATATGGCCAGTGTGCCGGTTTCCGTTATCGGGGAAGAAGTGGCTGATCTCAGCCACCGCGAAAATGACAT
CAAAAACGCCATTAACCTGATGTTCTGGGGAATATAATGTCAGGCTCCCTTATACACAGCCAGTCTGCAC
GTCGCATAGTGACTGGATATGTTGTGTTTTACAGTATTATGTAGTCTGTTTTTTATGCAAAATCTAATTT
AATATATTGATATTTATATCATTTTACGTTTCTCGTTCAACTTTTCTATACAAAGTTGTCCAGCTGTACT
GACGGACACACCGAAGCCCCGGCGGCAACCCTCAGCGGATGCCCCGGGGCTTCACGTTTTCCCAGGTCAG
AAGCGGTTTTCGGGAGTAGTGCCCCAACTGGGGTAACCTTTGAGTTCTCTCAGTTGGGGGCGTAGGGTCG
CCGACATGACACAAGGGGTTGTGACCGGGGTGGACACGTACGCGGGTGCTTACGACCGTCAGTCGCGCGA
GCGCGAGGTTGCTTAAGAATAAGTAATTCTTAAGCAACCATTACGCCAAGCTTGCATGCCGAGCTCTTAC
GCGCCCGCGTAAAACACAATCAAGTATGAGTCATAAGCTGATGTCATGTTTTGCACACGGCTCATAACCG
AACTGGCTTTACGAGTAGAATTCTACTTGTAACGCACGATCAGTGGATGATGTCATTTGTTTTTCAAATC
GAGATGATGTCATGTTTTGCACATGGCTCATAACTAAACTCGCTTTACGGGTAGAATTCTACGCGCGTCG
ATGTCTTTGTGATGCGCGCGACATTTTTGTAGGTTATTGATAAAATGAACGGATACGTTGCCCGACATTA
TCATTAAATCCTTGGCGTAGAATTTGTCGGGTCCATTGTCCGTGTGCGCTAGCATGCCCGTAACGGACCT
CGTACTTTTGGCTTCAAAGGTTTTGCGCACAGACAAAATGTGCCACACTTGCAGCTCTGCATGTGTGCGC
GTTACCACAAATCCCAACGGCGCAGTGTACTTGTTGTATGCAAATAAATCTCGATAAAGGCGCGGCGCGC
GAATGCAGCTGATCACGTACGCTCCTCGTGTTCCGTTCAAGGACGGTGTTATCGACCTCAGATTAATGTT
TATCGGCCGACTGTTTTCGTATCCGCTCACCAAACGCGTTTTTGCATTAACATTGTATGTCGGCGGATGT
TCTATATCTAATTTGAATAAATAAACGATAACCGCGTTGGTTTTAGAGGGCATAATAAAAGAAATATTGT
TATCGTGTTCGCCATTAGGGCAGTATAAATTGACGTTCATGTTGGATATTGTTTCAGTTGCAAGTTGACA
CTGGCGGCGACAAGATCGTGAACAACCAAGTGACCATTAACCCTCGACCGCCGGAGTATAAATAGAGGCG
CTTCGTCTACGGAGCGACAATTCAATTCAAACAAGCAAAGTGAACACGTCGCTAAGCGAAAGCTAAGCAA
ATAAACAAGCGCAGCTGAACAAGCTAAACAATCGGGGTACCGCTAGAGTCGACGGTACGATCCACCGGTC
GCCACCCCATGGTGCGCTCCTCCAAGAACGTCATCAAGGAGTTCATGCGCTTCAAGGTGCGCATGGAGGG
CACCGTGAACGGCCACGAGTTCGAGATCGAGGGCGAGGGCGAGGGCCGCCCCTACGAGGGCCACAACACC
GTGAAGCTGAAGGTGACCAAGGGCGGCCCCCTGCCCTTCGCCTGGGACATCCTGTCCCCCCAGTTCCAGT
ACGGCTCCAAGGTGTACGTGAAGCACCCCGCCGACATCCCCGACTACAAGAAGCTGTCCTTCCCCGAGGG
CTTCAAGTGGGAGCGCGTGATGAATTTCGAAGATGGTGGAGTTGTCACAGTCACACAAGATTCTTCGCTC
CAAGATGGTTGTTTTATTTACAAAGTGAAATTTATTGGAGTCAATTTTCCGTCGGATGGACCGGTTATGC
AAAAGAAAACAATGGGTTGGGAAGCATCGACGGAACGTCTGTATCCACGAGATGGAGTTTTGAAAGGCGA
AATTCACAAAGCTCTTAAACTCAAAGATGGCGGACATTACCTTGTAGAATTTAAAAGCATTTATATGGCT
AAGAAACCGGTCCAACTCCCTGGATATTATTATGTCGATTCGAAACTGGATATTACTTCACATAACGAAG
ATTATACGATAGTTGAGCAATATGAACGCACTGAAGGTCGTCACCATCTCTTTCTCTAAAGATCATAATC
AGCCATACCACATTTGTAGAGGTTTTACTTGCTTTAAAAAACCTCCCACACCTCCCCCTGAACCTGAAAC
ATAAAATGAATGCAATTGTTGTTGTTAACTTGTTTATTGCAGCTTATAATGGTTACAAATAAAGCAATAG
CATCACAAATTTCACAAATAAAGCATTTTTTTCACTGCATTCTAGTTGTGGTTTGTCCAAACTCATCAAT
GTATCTTATCATGTCTGGATCGATGGCGCGCCTCCGGAACATAATGGTGCATCTAGATGCATTCGCGAGG
TACCGAGCTCGAATTCACTGGGGTTGCTTAAGAATAAGTAATTCTTAAGCAACCCAACTTTGTATACAAA
AGTTGAACGAGAAACGTAAAATGATATAAATATCAATATATTAAATTAGATTTTGCATAAAAAACAGACT
ACATAATACTGTAAAACACAACATATCCAGTCACTATGGGCCGCATTAGGCACCCCAGGCTTTACACTTT
ATGCTTCCGGCTCGTATAATGTGTGGATTTTGAGTTAGGATCCGTCGAGATTTTCAGGAGCTAAGGAAGC
TAAAATGGAGAAAAAAATCACTGGATATACCACCGTTGATATATCCCAATGGCATCGTAAAGAACATTTT
GAGGCATTTCAGTCAGTTGCTCAATGTACCTATAACCAGACCGTTCAGCTGGATATTACGGCCTTTTTAA
AGACCGTAAAGAAAAATAAGCACAAGTTTTATCCGGCCTTTATTCACATTCTTGCCCGCCTGATGAATGC
TCATCCGGAATTCCGTATGGCAATGAAAGACGGTGAGCTGGTGATATGGGATAGTGTTCACCCTTGTTAC
ACCGTTTTCCATGAGCAAACTGAAACGTTTTCATCGCTCTGGAGTGAATACCACGACGATTTCCGGCAGT
TTCTACACATATATTCGCAAGATGTGGCGTGTTACGGTGAAAACCTGGCCTATTTCCCTAAAGGGTTTAT
TGAGAATATGTTTTTCGTGTCAGCCAATCCCTGGGTGAGTTTCACCAGTTTTGATTTAAACGTGGCCAAT
ATGGACAACTTCTTCGCCCCCGTTTTCACCATGGGCAAATATTATACGCAAGGCGACAAGGTGCTGATGC
CGCTGGCGATTCAGGTTCATCATGCCGTTTGTGATGGCTTCCATGTCGGCAGAATGCTTAATGAATTACA
ACAGTACTGCGATGAGTGGCAGGGCGGGGCGTAAACGCGTGGCACATATACCTGCCGTTCACTATTATTT
AGTGAAATGAGATATTATGATATTTTCTGAATTGTGATTAAAAAGGCAACTTTATGCCCATGCAACAGAA
ACTATAAAAAATACAGAGAATGAAAAGAAACAGATAGATTTTTTAGTTCTTTAGGCCCGTAGTCTGCAAA
TCCTTTTATGATTTTCTATCAAACAAAAGAGGAAAATAGACCAGTTGCAATCCAAACGAGAGTCTAATAG
AATGAGGTCGAAAAGTAAATCGCGCGGGTTTGTTACTGATAAAGCAGGCAAGACCTAAAATGTGTAAAGG
GCAAAGTGTATACTTTGGCGTCACCCCTTACATATTTTAGGTCTTTTTTTATTGTGCGTAACTAACTTGC
CATCTTCAAACAGGAGGGCTGGAAGAAGCAGACCGCTAACACAGTACATAAAAAAGGAGACATGAACGAT
GAACATCAAAAAGTTTGCAAAACAAGCAACAGTATTAACCTTTACTACCGCACTGCTGGCAGGAGGCGCA
ACTCAAGCGTTTGCGAAAGAAACGAACCAAAAGCCATATAAGGAAACATACGGCATTTCCCATATTACAC
GCCATGATATGCTGCAAATCCCTGAACAGCAAAAAAATGAAAAATATCAAGTTCCTGAATTCGATTCGTC
CACAATTAAAAATATCTCTTCTGCAAAAGGCCTGGACGTTTGGGACAGCTGGCCATTACAAAACGCTGAC
GGCACTGTCGCAAACTATCACGGCTACCACATCGTCTTTGCATTAGCCGGAGATCCTAAAAATGCGGATG
ACACATCGATTTACATGTTCTATCAAAAAGTCGGCGAAACTTCTATTGACAGCTGGAAAAACGCTGGCCG
CGTCTTTAAAGACAGCGACAAATTCGATGCAAATGATTCTATCCTAAAAGACCAAACACAAGAATGGTCA
GGTTCAGCCACATTTACATCTGACGGAAAAATCCGTTTATTCTACACTGATTTCTCCGGTAAACATTACG
GCAAACAAACACTGACAACTGCACAAGTTAACGTATCAGCATCAGACAGCTCTTTGAACATCAACGGTGT
AGAGGATTATAAATCAATCTTTGACGGTGACGGAAAAACGTATCAAAATGTACAGCAGTTCATCGATGAA
GGCAACTACAGCTCAGGCGACAACCATACGCTGAGAGATCCTCACTACGTAGAAGATAAAGGCCACAAAT
ACTTAGTATTTGAAGCAAACACTGGAACTGAAGATGGCTACCAAGGCGAAGAATCTTTATTTAACAAAGC
ATACTATGGCAAAAGCACATCATTCTTCCGTCAAGAAAGTCAAAAACTTCTGCAAAGCGATAAAAAACGC
ACGGCTGAGTTAGCAAACGGCGCTCTCGGTATGATTGAGCTAAACGATGATTACACACTGAAAAAAGTGA
TGAAACCGCTGATTGCATCTAACACAGTAACAGATGAAATTGAACGCGCGAACGTCTTTAAAATGAACGG
CAAATGGTACCTGTTCACTGACTCCCGCGGATCAAAAATGACGATTGACGGCATTACGTCTAACGATATT
TACATGCTTGGTTATGTTTCTAATTCTTTAACTGGCCCATACAAGCCGCTGAACAAAACTGGCCTTGTGT
TAAAAATGGATCTTGATCCTAACGATGTAACCTTTACTTACTCACACTTCGCTGTACCTCAAGCGAAAGG
AAACAATGTCGTGATTACAAGCTATATGACAAACAGAGGATTCTACGCAGACAAACAATCAACGTTTGCG
CCAAGCTTCCTGCTGAACATCAAAGGCAAGAAAACATCTGTTGTCAAAGACAGCATCCTTGAACAAGGAC
AATTAACAGTTAACAAATAAATGTCAGGCTCCCTTATACACAGCCAGTCTGCACGTCGCATAGTGACTGG
ATATGTTGTGTTTTACAGTATTATGTAGTCTGTTTTTTATGCAAAATCTAATTTAATATATTGATATTTA
TATCATTTTACGTTTCTCGTTCAACTTTTTAATACAAAGTTGCCTCCGGAACATAATGGTGCATCTAGAT
GCCCATTCCTGTAGACTTCTTAATTAAGACGTCAGAATTCTCGAGGCGGCCGCATGTGAGTCTCCCTATA
GTGAGTCGTATTAATTTCGCGGGCGCGTCAGCGGGAGAGCCGTTGTAAGGCGGCA
